Addgene plasmid #244992: CAPS1 R944L Flag Apex2
Purpose: Bipolar rat CAPS1 R944L mutant used for proximity labeling studies
Depositing lab: Thomas Martin. Depositing organization: University of Wisconsin, Madison.
Backbone
  Vector backbone: N1
  Vector type: Mammalian Expression
Growth in bacteria
  Bacterial resistance: Kanamycin, 50 μg/mL
  Growth temperature: 37°C
  Growth strain: DH5alpha
  Copy number: High Copy
Gene/Insert
  Gene/Insert name: CAPS1
  Species: R. norvegicus (rat)
  Mutation: R944L
  Tag / fusion protein: Flag-Apex2 (C terminal on insert)
  Cloning method: Restriction Enzyme; 5′ cloning site Unknown (unknown if destroyed)
Terms and licenses: Academic/Nonprofit Terms; Industry Terms: Not Available to Industry
How to cite: CAPS1 R944L Flag Apex2 was a gift from Thomas Martin (Addgene plasmid # 244992 ; http://n2t.net/addgene:244992 ; RRID:Addgene_244992)
