[The description below was written by a language model from this plasmid's Addgene catalogue record and pLannotate feature annotations shown in this document.]
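Description:
CAPS1 R944L Flag Apex2 is a mammalian expression plasmid of about 8.7 kb built on an N1-type backbone. It carries the rat Cadps (CAPS1) coding sequence with an R944L substitution, which the record describes as a bipolar-associated mutant. CAPS1 is a calcium-binding, PtdIns(4,5)P2-binding protein that acts in the priming and Ca2+-dependent exocytosis of dense-core vesicles. Transcription is driven by the human cytomegalovirus immediate early enhancer and promoter. The open reading frame sits just downstream of a remnant of the multiple cloning site and is terminated by an SV40 polyadenylation signal. The insert was placed by restriction cloning, but the sites used are not recorded.

At its C terminus CAPS1 is joined to a FLAG epitope, annotated as a short match to a 3xFLAG element. This is followed by APEX2, which the annotation software identifies by homology to pea cytosolic ascorbate peroxidase. APEX2 is an engineered peroxidase that, given a biotin-phenol substrate and hydrogen peroxide, biotinylates nearby proteins. The fusion therefore lets proteins near the mutant CAPS1 be labelled in living cells and then captured and identified, which matches the stated purpose of proximity labeling studies. The FLAG tag allows detection or immunoprecipitation of the fusion itself.

The plasmid is propagated in E. coli through a high-copy ColE1/pUC-type origin. The Tn5 NeoR/KanR gene lies behind tandem bacterial (bla) and SV40 early promoters and is followed by an HSV TK polyadenylation signal. This arrangement gives kanamycin selection in bacteria and can give G418 selection in mammalian cells. An f1 origin is also present. The short large T antigen, ble and bGH fragments in the table appear to be backbone remnants rather than functional elements.
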