Features (pLannotate 1.2.2; 17 found; start..end, strand, type, name):
      1..304     +  enhancer       CMV enhancer: human cytomegalovirus immediate early enhancer
    305..508     +  promoter       CMV promoter: human cytomegalovirus (CMV) immediate early promoter
    531..558     +  misc_feature   MCS (fragment): multiple cloning site
    577..4425    +  CDS            Cadps: CAPS1_RAT - Also known as Caps, Caps1. Experimental evidence at protein level: Swiss-Prot protein existence level 1. Calcium-binding protein involved in exocytosis of vesicles filled with neurotransmitters and neuropeptides. Probably acts upstream of fusion in the biogenesis or maintenance of mature secretory vesicles. Regulates catecholamine loading of DCVs. May specifically mediate the Ca(2+)-dependent exocytosis of large dense-core vesicles (DCVs) and other dense-core vesicles by acting as a PtdIns(4,5)P2- binding protein that acts at prefusion step following ATP-dependent priming and parti
   4489..4511    +  CDS            3xFLAG (fragment): three tandem FLAG® epitope tags
   4510..5256    +  CDS            APX1: APX1_PEA - Also known as APPX1. Experimental evidence at protein level: Swiss-Prot protein existence level 1. Plays a key role in hydrogen peroxide removal. From Pisum sativum (Garden pea).
   5275..5358    +  CDS            large T antigen (fragment): large T antigen from SV40 (simian virus 40)
   5381..5502    +  polyA_signal   SV40 poly(A) signal: SV40 polyadenylation signal
   5536..5964    -  rep_origin     f1 ori (sequence partly withheld): f1 bacteriophage origin of replication; arrow indicates direction of (+) strand synthesis
   5991..6095    +  promoter       AmpR promoter: bla
   6097..6454    +  promoter       SV40 promoter: SV40 enhancer and early promoter
   6489..7283    +  CDS            NeoR/KanR: aminoglycoside phosphotransferase from Tn5; aph(3')-II (or nptII); confers resistance to neomycin, kanamycin, and G418 (Geneticin®)
   7304..7456    +  CDS            ble (fragment): BLE_KLEPN - Experimental evidence at protein level: Swiss-Prot protein existence level 1. Binding protein with a strong affinity to the bleomycin family of antibiotics. Binds to CL990; an antimitotic-antibiotic compound. From Klebsiella pneumoniae.
   7515..7562    +  polyA_signal   HSV TK poly(A) signal: herpes simplex virus thymidine kinase polyadenylation signal (Cole and Stacy, 1985)
   7653..7669    -  polyA_signal   bGH poly(A) signal (fragment): bovine growth hormone polyadenylation signal
   7891..8479    +  rep_origin     ori: high-copy-number ColE1/pMB1/pBR322/pUC origin of replication
   8594..8653    +  enhancer       CMV enhancer (fragment): human cytomegalovirus immediate early enhancer
>Addgene plasmid #244992 | CAPS1 R944L Flag Apex2 | addgene full sequence | sequence record 488321 | Addgene NGS Result
CGTTACATAACTTACGGTAAATGGCCCGCCTGGCTGACCGCCCAACGACCCCCGCCCATTGACGTCAATA
ATGACGTATGTTCCCATAGTAACGCCAATAGGGACTTTCCATTGACGTCAATGGGTGGAGTATTTACGGT
AAACTGCCCACTTGGCAGTACATCAAGTGTATCATATGCCAAGTACGCCCCCTATTGACGTCAATGACGG
TAAATGGCCCGCCTGGCATTATGCCCAGTACATGACCTTATGGGACTTTCCTACTTGGCAGTACATCTAC
GTATTAGTCATCGCTATTACCATGGTGATGCGGTTTTGGCAGTACATCAATGGGCGTGGATAGCGGTTTG
ACTCACGGGGATTTCCAAGTCTCCACCCCATTGACGTCAATGGGAGTTTGTTTTGGCACCAAAATCAACG
GGACTTTCCAAAATGTCGTAACAACTCCGCCCCATTGACGCAAATGGGCGGTAGGCGTGTACGGTGGGAG
GTCTATATAAGCAGAGCTGGTTTAGTGAACCGTCAGATCCGCTAGCGCTACCGGACTCAGATCTCGAGGT
CGACGGTATCGCCACCATGCTGGACCCTTCGTCCAGCGAAGAGGAATCGGATGAGATCCTGGAAGAGGAG
AGCGGCAAGGAGGTGCTGGGCTCGGCCGCGTCCGGAGCGCGCCTGTCTCCAAGCCGCACCAACGAGGGCT
CGGCGGGCAGCGCCGGCATGGGGGGCAGTGGCGCCGGGGCCGGGGTGGGCGCCGGCGGCGGTGGGGGTAG
CGGCGCGAGCAGCGGCGGCGGGGCCGGGGGGCTGCAGCCCAGCAGCCGCGCCGGCGGCGGCCGGCCCTCC
AGCCCCAGCCCGTCGGTGGTGAGCGAGAAGGAGAAGGAAGAGTTGGAGCGGCTGCAGAAGGAAGAGGAGG
AGAGGAAGAAGAGGCTGCAGCTGTACGTGTTCGTGATGCGCTGCATTGCCTACCCCTTCAACGCCAAGCA
GCCCACCGACATGGCTCGGCGGCAGCAGAAGATCAGCAAACAGCAGCTGCAGACTGTCAAGGACCGATTC
CAGGCTTTCCTCAATGGGGAGACCCAAATCGTGGCAGATGAAGCCTTTATGAATGCTGTCCAGAGCTACT
ATGAGGTGTTTCTCAAGAGTGACCGTGTGGCCCGCATGGTACAGAGTGGGGGCTGCTCAGCCAACGACTC
TCGGGAGGTCTTCAAGAAACACATCGAGAAGAGGGTACGCAGCCTACCTGAGATTGATGGCCTCAGCAAG
GAGACTGTGCTAAGCTCCTGGATGGCTAAGTTTGACGCCATCTACCGTGGTGAGGAGGACCCCAGGAAGC
AGCAAGCCCGGATGACAGCCAGTGCAGCTTCTGAGTTGATTCTGAGCAAGGAACAGCTCTATGAGATGTT
CCAGAACATTCTTGGGATCAAGAAATTTGAACATCAACTCCTATATAATGCGTGTCAGCTGGACAATCCA
GATGAGCAGGCAGCCCAGATCAGACGAGAGCTGGACGGACGTCTCCAAATGGCAGACCAAATAGCCAGGG
AACGCAAATTTCCTAAGTTCGTATCCAAAGAAATGGAAAATATGTACATCGAGGAGCTGAAGTCCTCCGT
CAACCTACTCATGGCCAACTTGGAGAGCATGCCGGTGTCCAAGGGTGGAGAGTTCAAGCTGCAGAAACTG
AAACGCAGTCACAACGCGTCCATCATTGACATGGGTGAGGAGAGCGAGAACCAGCTGTCCAAGTCGGATG
TCCTGCTGTCCTTCTCCTTGGAGGTTGTCATCATGGAAGTCCAAGGCCTTAAGTCCTTGGCTCCAAACCG
AATCGTGTACTGCACAATGGAGGTGGAGGGTGGAGAGAAACTTCAGACTGATCAAGCAGAGGCTTCTAAA
CCAACCTGGGGCACTCAAGGCGACTTCTCTACAACCCACGCGCTGCCAGCTGTTAAAGTAAAGCTATTCA
CAGAGAGCACTGGTGTCCTGGCCTTGGAAGACAAGGAACTCGGGCGGGTTATCCTCCATCCCACCCCAAA
CAGCCCCAAACAATCCGAGTGGCACAAAATGACAGTCTCCAAAAACTGCCCCGATCAAGACCTCAAAATC
AAACTCGCTGTCCGAATGGATAAGCCTCAAAACATGAAGCACTCTGGGTACTTATGGACCATTGGTAAGA
ATGTGTGGAAGAGGTGGAAGAAAAGGTTCTTTGTGTTGGTGCAGGTCAGCCAGTACACTTTTGCCATGTG
CAGCTATCGAGAAAAGAAAGCAGAACCTCAGGAACTCCTACAGCTGGATGGCTACACCGTGGATTACACC
GACCCTCAGCCAGGTTTGGAGGGTGGCCGAGCCTTCTTCAATGCAGTCAAAGAAGGAGACACGGTGATAT
TTGCCAGTGACGATGAGCAAGATCGAATCCTGTGGGTCCAAGCTATGTACAGGGCCACCGGGCAGTCGCA
CAAACCTGTGCCCCCTACCCAGGTGCAGAAGCTCAACGCCAAGGGCGGAAACGTGCCTCAGCTGGATGCC
CCCATCTCCCAGTTTTACGCAGATAGAGCTCAAAAGCATGGCATGGATGAATTTATCTCGTCCAACCCCT
GTAACTTTGACCACGCTTCCCTCTTTGAGATGGTACAGCGGCTGACTTTGGATCACAGACTAAACGATTC
CTATTCTTGCCTGGGCTGGTTCAGTCCTGGCCAGGTGTTTGTGTTAGACGAGTACTGCGCTCGGAATGGA
GTCCGAGGATGTCATCGGCATCTCTGTTACCTTAGAGACTTGCTGGAACGGGCAGAAAATGGCGCCATGA
TCGACCCCACGCTTCTTCATTACAGCTTTGCCTTCTGCGCATCCCATGTCCACGGGAACAGGCCTGATGG
AATCGGAACTGTGACTGTTGAAGAAAAAGAGCGCTTTGAAGAAATCAAAGAGAGACTCCGAGTTCTGCTG
GAAAATCAAATTACACATTTCAGGTACTGCTTTCCGTTTGGTCGACCTGAAGGTGCTTTGAAAGCGACTC
TCTCACTTTTGGAACGGGTTTTGATGAAAGATATTGTCACTCCAGTACCCCAAGAGGAGGTCAAAACTGT
CATCCGTAAATGCCTAGAGCAGGCTGCTCTAGTCAACTACTCTCGCCTATCTGAGTATGCCAAAATCGAA
GAAAATGTAGGCCGCTTAATCACTCCCGCCAAAAAGCTCGAAGACACAATCCGTCTTGCTGAACTAGTCA
TTGAAGTGCTGCAACAAAACGAAGAGCACCACGCCGAGGCCTTTGCGTGGTGGTCAGACTTAATGGTGGA
GCACGCGGAGACGTTCCTGTCACTCTTTGCAGTGGACATGGATGCAGCATTAGAGGTGCAACCCCCAGAC
ACGTGGGACAGTTTCCCACTCTTCCAGCTGCTGAATGACTTTCTCCTTACAGACTATAACTTGTGCAATG
GAAAGTTTCACAAACACCTGCAGGATCTGTTCGCCCCACTCGTTGTTAGATACGTGGATCTGATGGAGTC
CTCAATTGCACAATCTATCCACAGGGGCTTTGAGCGGGAGTCATGGGAACCAGTCAATAACGGATCGGGT
ACATCAGAAGATTTGTTCTGGAAACTTGATGCCCTTCAGACTTTCATCCGTGACCTACACTGGCCTGAGG
AAGAGTTTGGAAAGCACTTAGAGCAGCGGCTAAAACTAATGGCAAGCGACATGATTGAGTCCTGCGTCAA
GAGAACCAGGATTGCATTTGAAGTTAAGCTGCAAAAAACCAGTCGATCAACAGATTTTCGAGTCCCACAG
TCAATATGCACCATGTTTAATGTTATGGTTGATGCCAAAGCTCAATCAACAAAACTTTGCAGCATGGAAA
TGGGCCAGGAGCATCAATACCATTCAAAAATAGACGAACTAATTGAAGAAACCGTTAAGGAAATGATCAC
ACTCTTGGTGGCAAAGTTTGTAACTATATTGGAAGGCGTACTGGCAAAGTTATCCAGATACGACGAGGGG
ACTTTGTTTTCTTCGTTTCTGTCATTTACGGTGAAGGCGGCATCTAAGTATGTGGACGTACCTAAACCCG
GGATGGATGTGGCCGACGCCTACGTGACTTTCGTCCGCCACTCTCAGGATGTCCTTCGTGATAAGGTCAA
TGAGGAGATGTATATAGAAAGGTTATTTGATCAATGGTACAACAGCTCCATGAACGTCATCTGCACCTGG
CTGACCGACCGGATGGACCTCCAGCTTCACATTTATCAGCTGAAAACACTAATTAGGATGGTAAAGAAAA
CCTACAGAGATTTCCGATTGCAAGGGGTCCTGGATTCCACCTTAAACAGCAAGACCTATGAGACCATTCG
AAATCGGCTCACTGTAGAGGAAGCTACCGCGTCCGTGAGTGAGGGAGGGGGCTTGCAAGGCATCAGCATG
AAGGACAGCGATGAAGAGGACGAGGAGGATGACGGTGGAGGAGGTTCTGGCCACCACACTGGACTAGTGG
ATCCGGACTACAAGGATGACGACGATAAGGGGAAATCATACCCAACAGTGTCCGCAGACTACCAGGATGC
CGTGGAGAAAGCCAAGAAGAAGCTGAGAGGGTTTATCGCAGAAAAGAGGTGCGCACCTCTGATGCTGAGA
CTGGCTTTCCACAGCGCAGGCACCTTTGACAAGGGAACCAAAACAGGCGGACCCTTTGGAACAATCAAGC
ACCCTGCTGAACTGGCACATAGTGCCAACAATGGGCTGGACATCGCCGTGCGGCTGCTGGAACCTCTGAA
AGCAGAGTTCCCAATTCTGTCCTACGCCGATTTTTATCAGCTGGCAGGAGTGGTCGCTGTGGAGGTCACT
GGGGGCCCCAAGGTGCCTTTCCACCCAGGACGGGAGGACAAACCAGAACCACCTCCAGAGGGGCGCCTGC
CAGATCCGACAAAGGGCTCCGACCATCTGCGAGATGTGTTTGGGAAAGCTATGGGCCTGACTGACCAGGA
TATCGTCGCACTGTCTGGAGGGCACACCATTGGCGCCGCTCATAAGGAAAGGTCAGGCTTCGAGGGACCC
TGGACAAGCAACCCCCTGATTTTCGACAATTCTTACTTTACTGAACTGCTGAGTGGAGAGAAGGAAGGGC
TGCTGCAGCTGCCCAGCGACAAAGCCCTGCTGTCCGATCCCGTGTTCAGACCTCTGGTCGATAAGTATGC
AGCCGACGAGGATGCTTTTTTCGCAGATTACGCAGAAGCACATCAGAAGCTGTCAGAACTGGGATTTGCC
GACGCCTAAGCGGCCGCGACTCTAGATCATAATCAGCCATACCACATTTGTAGAGGTTTTACTTGCTTTA
AAAAACCTCCCACACCTCCCCCTGAACCTGAAACATAAAATGAATGCAATTGTTGTTGTTAACTTGTTTA
TTGCAGCTTATAATGGTTACAAATAAAGCAATAGCATCACAAATTTCACAAATAAAGCATTTTTTTCACT
GCATTCTAGTTGTGGTTTGTCCAAACTCATCAATGTATCTTAAGGCGTAAATTGTAAGCGTTAATATTTT
GTTAAAATTCGCGTTAAATTTTTGTTAAATCAGCTCATTTTTTAACCAATAGGCCGAAATCGGCAAAATC
CCTTATAAATCAAAAGAATAGACCGAGATAGGGT
[37 nt withheld, positions 5635-5671]
AAAGAACGTGGACTCCAACGTCAAAGG
[49 nt withheld, positions 5699-5747]
T
[91 nt withheld, positions 5749-5839]
G
[124 nt withheld, positions 5841-5964]
CAGGTGGCACTTTTCGGGGAAATGTGCGCGGAACCCCTATTTGTTTATTTTTCTAAATACATTCAAATAT
GTATCCGCTCATGAGACAATAACCCTGATAAATGCTTCAATAATATTGAAAAAGGAAGAGTCCTGAGGCG
GAAAGAACCAGCTGTGGAATGTGTGTCAGTTAGGGTGTGGAAAGTCCCCAGGCTCCCCAGCAGGCAGAAG
TATGCAAAGCATGCATCTCAATTAGTCAGCAACCAGGTGTGGAAAGTCCCCAGGCTCCCCAGCAGGCAGA
AGTATGCAAAGCATGCATCTCAATTAGTCAGCAACCATAGTCCCGCCCCTAACTCCGCCCATCCCGCCCC
TAACTCCGCCCAGTTCCGCCCATTCTCCGCCCCATGGCTGACTAATTTTTTTTATTTATGCAGAGGCCGA
GGCCGCCTCGGCCTCTGAGCTATTCCAGAAGTAGTGAGGAGGCTTTTTTGGAGGCCTAGGCTTTTGCAAA
GATCGATCAAGAGACAGGATGAGGATCGTTTCGCATGATTGAACAAGATGGATTGCACGCAGGTTCTCCG
GCCGCTTGGGTGGAGAGGCTATTCGGCTATGACTGGGCACAACAGACAATCGGCTGCTCTGATGCCGCCG
TGTTCCGGCTGTCAGCGCAGGGGCGCCCGGTTCTTTTTGTCAAGACCGACCTGTCCGGTGCCCTGAATGA
ACTGCAAGACGAGGCAGCGCGGCTATCGTGGCTGGCCACGACGGGCGTTCCTTGCGCAGCTGTGCTCGAC
GTTGTCACTGAAGCGGGAAGGGACTGGCTGCTATTGGGCGAAGTGCCGGGGCAGGATCTCCTGTCATCTC
ACCTTGCTCCTGCCGAGAAAGTATCCATCATGGCTGATGCAATGCGGCGGCTGCATACGCTTGATCCGGC
TACCTGCCCATTCGACCACCAAGCGAAACATCGCATCGAGCGAGCACGTACTCGGATGGAAGCCGGTCTT
GTCGATCAGGATGATCTGGACGAAGAGCATCAGGGGCTCGCGCCAGCCGAACTGTTCGCCAGGCTCAAGG
CGAGCATGCCCGACGGCGAGGATCTCGTCGTGACCCATGGCGATGCCTGCTTGCCGAATATCATGGTGGA
AAATGGCCGCTTTTCTGGATTCATCGACTGTGGCCGGCTGGGTGTGGCGGACCGCTATCAGGACATAGCG
TTGGCTACCCGTGATATTGCTGAAGAGCTTGGCGGCGAATGGGCTGACCGCTTCCTCGTGCTTTACGGTA
TCGCCGCTCCCGATTCGCAGCGCATCGCCTTCTATCGCCTTCTTGACGAGTTCTTCTGAGCGGGACTCTG
GGGTTCGAAATGACCGACCAAGCGACGCCCAACCTGCCATCACGAGATTTCGATTCCACCGCCGCCTTCT
ATGAAAGGTTGGGCTTCGGAATCGTTTTCCGGGACGCCGGCTGGATGATCCTCCAGCGCGGGGATCTCAT
GCTGGAGTTCTTCGCCCACCCTAGGGGGAGGCTAACTGAAACACGGAAGGAGACAATACCGGAAGGAACC
CGCGCTATGACGGCAATAAAAAGACAGAATAAAACGCACGGTGTTGGGTCGTTTGTTCATAAACGCGGGG
TTCGGTCCCAGGGCTGGCACTCTGTCGATACCCCACCGAGACCCCATTGGGGCCAATACGCCCGCGTTTC
TTCCTTTTCCCCACCCCACCCCCCAAGTTCGGGTGAAGGCCCAGGGCTCGCAGCCAACGTCGGGGCGGCA
GGCCCTGCCATAGCCTCAGGTTACTCATATATACTTTAGATTGATTTAAAACTTCATTTTTAATTTAAAA
GGATCTAGGTGAAGATCCTTTTTGATAATCTCATGACCAAAATCCCTTAACGTGAGTTTTCGTTCCACTG
AGCGTCAGACCCCGTAGAAAAGATCAAAGGATCTTCTTGAGATCCTTTTTTTCTGCGCGTAATCTGCTGC
TTGCAAACAAAAAAACCACCGCTACCAGCGGTGGTTTGTTTGCCGGATCAAGAGCTACCAACTCTTTTTC
CGAAGGTAACTGGCTTCAGCAGAGCGCAGATACCAAATACTGTTCTTCTAGTGTAGCCGTAGTTAGGCCA
CCACTTCAAGAACTCTGTAGCACCGCCTACATACCTCGCTCTGCTAATCCTGTTACCAGTGGCTGCTGCC
AGTGGCGATAAGTCGTGTCTTACCGGGTTGGACTCAAGACGATAGTTACCGGATAAGGCGCAGCGGTCGG
GCTGAACGGGGGGTTCGTGCACACAGCCCAGCTTGGAGCGAACGACCTACACCGAACTGAGATACCTACA
GCGTGAGCTATGAGAAAGCGCCACGCTTCCCGAAGGGAGAAAGGCGGACAGGTATCCGGTAAGCGGCAGG
GTCGGAACAGGAGAGCGCACGAGGGAGCTTCCAGGGGGAAACGCCTGGTATCTTTATAGTCCTGTCGGGT
TTCGCCACCTCTGACTTGAGCGTCGATTTTTGTGATGCTCGTCAGGGGGGCGGAGCCTATGGAAAAACGC
CAGCAACGCGGCCTTTTTACGGTTCCTGGCCTTTTGCTGGCCTTTTGCTCACATGTTCTTTCCTGCGTTA
TCCCCTGATTCTGTGGATAACCGTATTACCGCCATGCATTAGTTATTAATAGTAATCAATTACGGGGTCA
TTAGTTCATAGCCCATATATGGAGTTCCG
