>Addgene plasmid #244992 | CAPS1 R944L Flag Apex2 | depositor partial sequence | sequence record 482116 | CAPS1 R944L Flag Apex2 sequence 1111 bps
NATAGGTCACGCTCCANAACGTCATCTGCACCTGGCTGACCGACCGGATGGACCTCCAGCTTCACCTTTA
TCAGCTGAAAACACTAATTAGGATGGTAAAGAAAACCTACAGAGATTTCCGATTGCAAGGGGTCCTGGAT
TCCACCTTAAACAGCAAGACCTATGAGACCATTCGAAATCGGCTCACTGTAGAGGAAGCTACCGCGTCCG
TGAGTGAGGGAGGGGGCTTGCAAGGCATCAGCATGAAGGACAGCGATGAAGAGGACGAGGAGGATGACGG
TGGAGGAGGTTCTGGCCACCACACTGGACTAGTGGATCCGGACTACAAGGATGACGACGATAAGGGGAAA
TCATACCCAACAGTGTCCGCAGACTACCAGGATGCCGTGGAGAAAGCCAAGAAGAAGCTGAGAGGGTTTA
TCGCAGAAAAGAGGTGCGCACCTCTGATGCTGAGACTGGCTTTCCACAGCGCAGGCACCTTTGACAAGGG
AACCAAAACAGGCGGACCCTTTGGAACAATCAAGCACCCTGCTGAACTGGCACATAGTGCCAACAATGGG
CTGGACATCGCCGTGCGGCTGCTGGAACCTCTGAAAGCAGAGTTCCCAATTCTGTCCTACGCCGATTTTT
ATCAGCTGGCAGGAGTGGTCGCTGTGGAGGTCACTGGGGGCCCCAAGGTGCCTTTCCACCCAGGACGGGG
AGGACAAACCAGAACCACCTCCAGAGGGGCGCCTGCCAGATCCGACAAAGGGCTCCGACCATCTGCGAGA
TGTGTTTGGGAAAGCTATGGGCCTGACTGACCAGNATATCGTCNCCCTGTCTGGAGGGCACACCATTGGC
GCCNCTCATAANGNAAAGGTCAGGCTTCCAGGGGACCCNTGGACAAACNACCCCCCTGATTTTTCNACAA
TTTCTTACTTTNCTGAACTGCTTAAATGGAAAAAAAGNAAGGGTTNTNTNCAANNTTCCCANCNAAAAAA
NCCTTGNTTTTCCGAATCCCGNGTTNCAAACCCTNNGGNCCAAAAANTNTGCCNCCCCAACAAAGNATNN
TTTTTTNCCCNAANTNCCCCNAAANCCCCTCNAAAACTTTTCCAAANCTGGGANTTTNCCN
